>Addgene plasmid #10679 | pMKO.1 GFP B55 alpha shRNA 3-1 | addgene partial sequence | sequence record 17574 | 10679 with pLXSN 5'
TCCTTCTCTGGCGCCGGAATTGAAGATCTGTCGACAAGGTCGGGCAGGAAGAGGGCCTATTTCCCATGAT
TCCTTCATATTTGCATATACGATACAAGGCTGTTAGAGAGATAATTAGAATTAATTTGACTGTAAACACA
AAGATATTAGTACAAAATACGTGACGTAGAAAGTAATAATTTCTTGGGTAGTTTGCAGTTTTAAAATTAT
GTTTTAAAATGGACTATCATATGCTTACCGTAACTTGAAAGTATTTCGATTTCTTGGCTTTATATATCTT
GTGGAAAGGACGAAACACCGGAATGGATCTGACAGTGTT
