[The description below was written by a language model from this plasmid's Addgene catalogue record.]
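Description:
pMKO.1 GFP B55 alpha shRNA 3-1 is a retroviral RNAi vector for knocking down the human PP2A regulatory subunit B55 alpha (PPP2R2A) in mammalian cells. It is built on pMKO.1-GFP, a derivative of pMKO.1-puro in which the puromycin resistance gene was replaced with hrGFP, so transduced cells are identified or sorted by green fluorescence rather than selected with a drug. The backbone is about 6.7 kb. In bacteria the plasmid is maintained at high copy number under ampicillin selection.

The payload is a 58 bp hairpin-encoding oligonucleotide cloned between the AgeI and EcoRI sites, both of which remain intact. According to the depositor's comments, it consists of a sense stretch taken from nucleotides 1156-1175 of PP2A B55 alpha, a 6 bp loop, the corresponding antisense sequence, and a run of five thymidines. A thymidine tract of this kind typically acts as a terminator for RNA polymerase III transcription. The transcript folds into a short hairpin that the cellular RNAi machinery processes into a small interfering RNA directed against the B55 alpha message. The record does not name the promoter driving the shRNA or the one driving hrGFP, and no feature table is provided, so the LTRs, packaging signal and replication origin expected in a retroviral plasmid cannot be confirmed here.

The construct is meant to be packaged into retrovirus for stable delivery of the shRNA cassette to target cells. It was deposited with a study identifying which specific PP2A complexes contribute to human cell transformation, where suppression of individual PP2A subunits such as B55 alpha was used to test their roles.
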