Addgene plasmid #10679: pMKO.1 GFP B55 alpha shRNA 3-1
Depositing lab: William Hahn. Depositing organization: Dana-Farber Cancer Institute. Publication: Identification of specific PP2A complexes involved in human cell transformation. Chen W, Possemato R, Campbell KT, Plattner CA, Pallas DC, Hahn WC. Cancer Cell. 2004 Feb . 5(2):127-36. 10.1016/S1535-6108(04)00026-1 PubMed 14998489.
Backbone
  Vector backbone: pMKO.1
  Backbone size w/o insert (bp): 6700
  Vector type: Mammalian Expression, Retroviral, RNAi
  Selectable markers: GFP
Growth in bacteria
  Bacterial resistance: Ampicillin, 100 μg/mL
  Growth temperature: 37°C
  Growth strain: DH5alpha
  Copy number: High Copy
Gene/Insert
  Gene/Insert name: PP2A B55 alpha shRNA (alt names: PP2A B55 alpha; B55 alpha)
  Species: H. sapiens (human)
  Insert size (bp): 58
  Entrez Gene: PPP2R2A (a.k.a. B55A, B55ALPHA, PR52A, PR55A, PR55alpha)
  Cloning method: Restriction Enzyme; 5′ cloning site AgeI (not destroyed); 3′ cloning site EcoRI (not destroyed)
  Sequencing primers: 5′ pLXSN 5'
Terms and licenses: Academic/Nonprofit Terms; Industry Terms: Not Available to Industry
Depositor comments: To make retroviruses expressing shRNAs, oligonucleotides were inserted in the vector pMKO.1-puro modified by replacing the puromycin resistance gene with hrGFP (pMKO.1-GFP). The shRNAs were generated by cloning nucleotides 1156-1175 of PP2A B55 alpha followed by a 6 bp loop and the corresponding antisense sequence followed by five thymidines into pMKO.1-GFP.
How to cite: pMKO.1 GFP B55 alpha shRNA 3-1 was a gift from William Hahn (Addgene plasmid # 10679 ; http://n2t.net/addgene:10679 ; RRID:Addgene_10679)
